Addgene plasmid #10949: 1276 pSG5L HA PTEN C124S A4
Depositing lab: William Sellers.
Backbone
  Vector backbone: pSG5L-HA
  Backbone size w/o insert (bp): 4100
  Vector type: Mammalian Expression
Growth in bacteria
  Bacterial resistance: Ampicillin, 100 μg/mL
  Growth temperature: 37°C
  Growth strain: DH5alpha
  Copy number: High Copy
Gene/Insert
  Gene/Insert name: PTEN
  Species: H. sapiens (human)
  Insert size (bp): 1200
  Mutation: C124S; A4: S380A, T382A, T383A, S385A
  Entrez Gene: PTEN (a.k.a. 10q23del, BZS, CWS1, DEC, GLM2, MHAM, MMAC1, PTEN1, PTENbeta, TEP1)
  Tag / fusion protein: HA (N terminal on backbone)
  Cloning method: Restriction Enzyme; 5′ cloning site BamHI (not destroyed); 3′ cloning site EcoRI (not destroyed)
  Sequencing primers: 5′ T7
Terms and licenses: Academic/Nonprofit Terms; Industry Terms: Not Available to Industry
Depositor comments: See author's map.
How to cite: 1276 pSG5L HA PTEN C124S A4 was a gift from William Sellers (Addgene plasmid # 10949 ; http://n2t.net/addgene:10949 ; RRID:Addgene_10949)
