[The description below was written by a language model from this plasmid's Addgene catalogue record.]
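Description:
1276 pSG5L HA PTEN C124S A4 is a mammalian expression plasmid built on the pSG5L-HA backbone (about 4.1 kb without insert). It is propagated in E. coli as a high-copy plasmid under ampicillin selection. The record does not list the promoter, polyadenylation signal or origin of replication. The use of a T7 primer for 5′ sequencing does indicate a T7 promoter site upstream of the cloning region. No mammalian selection marker is recorded, which suggests transient transfection rather than stable line generation, although the record does not say so.

The insert is an approximately 1.2 kb human PTEN coding sequence, cloned between BamHI and EcoRI sites that both remain intact. It sits in frame with an N-terminal HA epitope tag supplied by the backbone, so the protein can be detected or immunoprecipitated with anti-HA antibodies. The insert combines two sets of mutations. C124S replaces the catalytic cysteine of the phosphatase active site and is generally used as a phosphatase-dead form of PTEN. The "A4" set (S380A, T382A, T383A, S385A) converts a cluster of serine and threonine residues in the C-terminal tail to alanine, which prevents phosphorylation at those positions.

The record gives no explicit purpose. A double mutant of this kind is typically used alongside wild-type and single-mutant PTEN constructs to separate the effects of tail phosphorylation on PTEN stability and regulation from effects that depend on catalytic activity. The depositor refers users to the author's map for further details of the vector.
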