>Addgene plasmid #10949 | 1276 pSG5L HA PTEN C124S A4 | addgene partial sequence | sequence record 18092 | T7 5'-TAATACGACTCACTATAGGG-3'
GCCCTAACCCCTACGACGTGCCCGACTACGCCTCCCTCGGATCCATGACAGCCATCATCAAAGAGATCGT
TAGCAGAAACAAAAGGAGATATCAAGAGGATGGATTCGACTTAGACTTGACCTATATTTATCCAAACATT
ATTGCTATGGGATTTCCTGCAGAAAGACTTGAAGGCGTATACAGGAACAATATTGATGATGTAGTAAGGT
TTTTGGATTCAAAGCATAAAAACCATTACAAGATATACAATCTTTGTGCTGAAAGACATTATGACACCGC
CAAATTTAATTGCAGAGTTGCACAATATCCTTTTGAAGACCATAACCCACCACAGCTAGAACTTATCAAA
CCCTTTTGTGAAGATCTTGACCAATGGCTAAGTGAAGATGACAATCATGTTGCAGCAATTCACTCCAAGG
CTGGAAAGGGACGAACTGGTGTAATGATATGTGCATATTTATTACATCGGGGCAAATTTTTAAAGGCACA
AGAGGCCCTAGATTTCTATGGGGAAGTAAGGACCAGAGACAAAAAGGGAGTAACTATTCCCAGTCAGAGG
CGCTATGTGTATTATTATAGCTACCTGTTAAAGAATCATCTGGATTATAGACCAGTGGCACTGTTGTTTC
ACAAGATGATGTTTGAAACTATTCCAATGTTCAGTGGCGGAACTTGCAATCCTCAGTTTGTGGTCTGCCA
GCTAAAGGTGAAGATATATT
